Addgene plasmid #139419: pGWKS12
Purpose: Fluoroescent marker for use in Cryptococcus neoformans. Contains a codon optimised Superfolder GFP marker.
Depositing lab: James Fraser. Depositing organization: University of Queensland. Publication: Broadening the spectrum of fluorescent protein tools for use in the encapsulated human fungal pathogen Cryptococcus neoformans. Spencer GWK, Chua SMH, Erpf PE, Wizrah MSI, Dyba TG, Condon ND, Fraser JA. Fungal Genet Biol. 2020 May;138:103365. doi: 10.1016/j.fgb.2020.103365. Epub 2020 Mar 4. PubMed 32145317.
Backbone
  Vector backbone: pBlueScript II SK(-)
  Backbone manufacturer: Stratagene
  Vector type: Yeast Expression
  Selectable markers: Nourseothricin
Growth in bacteria
  Bacterial resistance: Ampicillin, 100 μg/mL
  Growth temperature: 37°C
  Growth strain: DH5alpha
  Copy number: High Copy
Gene/Insert
  Gene/Insert name: Superfolder GFP (alt name: Noureothricin (NAT))
  Species: Synthetic, Aequorea victoria, Streptomyces noursei
  Promoter: TEF1
  Cloning method: Gibson Cloning
Terms and licenses: Academic/Nonprofit Terms; Industry Terms: Not Available to Industry
Depositor comments: Contains the codon optimised Superfolder GFP marker in the multicloning site of pBlueScript II SK-.
How to cite: pGWKS12 was a gift from James Fraser (Addgene plasmid # 139419 ; http://n2t.net/addgene:139419 ; RRID:Addgene_139419)
