[The description below was written by a language model from this plasmid's Addgene catalogue record and pLannotate feature annotations shown in this document.]
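Description:
pGWKS12 is a fluorescent-marker plasmid for the encapsulated fungal pathogen Cryptococcus neoformans, built on the pBluescript II SK(-) cloning backbone by Gibson assembly and catalogued as a yeast expression vector. In E. coli it is maintained at high copy through the ColE1/pUC-type origin and selected with ampicillin via the β-lactamase gene and its native promoter. Other backbone remnants are visible in the feature table: the lac promoter, operator and CAP site, fragments of lacZα and lacI, flanking T7 and T3 promoters, and only fragments of the f1/M13 phage origin. This suggests the single-strand origin region has been interrupted, possibly by inserted sequence.

The payload is a Superfolder GFP coding sequence, codon-optimised for Cryptococcus, placed within the pBluescript multiple cloning site between the T7 and T3 promoters. Superfolder GFP is a rapidly maturing, robustly folding green derivative of Aequorea victoria GFP. The record lists TEF1 as the promoter. It is not annotated in the feature table, although unannotated stretches on either side of the GFP ORF could accommodate fungal promoter and terminator sequences. A separate cassette carries the Streptomyces noursei nourseothricin acetyltransferase gene (NAT), which provides nourseothricin selection of fungal transformants. Its regulatory elements are likewise not annotated, and it lies outside the MCS, on the opposite strand from GFP. No fungal replication origin is annotated.

The plasmid belongs to a set of tools intended to broaden the range of fluorescent proteins usable in C. neoformans. It serves as a source of an optimised green marker for expression or labelling in that organism.
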