Features (pLannotate 1.2.2; 16 found; start..end, strand, type, name):
   1027..1590    -  CDS            NrsR: nourseothricin acetyltransferase; Streptomyces noursei nat1; confers resistance to nourseothricin
   2439..2570    +  rep_origin     M13 ori (fragment): M13 bacteriophage origin of replication; arrow indicates direction of (+) strand synthesis
   2574..2729    -  CDS            lacZα (fragment): LacZα fragment of β-galactosidase; lacZ fragment
   2737..2755    +  promoter       T7 promoter: promoter for bacteriophage T7 RNA polymerase
   2764..2784    -  misc_feature   MCS (fragment): pBluescript multiple cloning site
   4007..4720    +  CDS            Superfolder GFP: Superfolder GFP is a basic (constitutively fluorescent) green fluorescent protein published in 2005, derived from Aequorea victoria. It is reported to be a very rapidly-maturing weak dimer.
   5364..5400    -  misc_feature   MCS (fragment): pBluescript multiple cloning site
   5413..5431    -  promoter       T3 promoter: promoter for bacteriophage T3 RNA polymerase
   5476..5492    -  protein_bind   lac operator: The lac repressor binds to the lac operator to inhibit transcription in E. coli. This inhibition can be relieved by adding lactose or isopropyl-β-D-thiogalactopyranoside (IPTG). lac repressor encoded by lacI
   5500..5530    -  promoter       lac promoter: promoter for the E. coli lac operon
   5545..5566    -  protein_bind   CAP binding site: CAP binding activates transcription in the presence of cAMP. E. coli catabolite activator protein
   5579..5671    -  CDS            lacI (fragment): lac repressor; lacI; The lac repressor binds to the lac operator to inhibit transcription in E. coli. This inhibition can be relieved by adding lactose or isopropyl-β-D-thiogalactopyranoside (IPTG).
   5854..6442    -  rep_origin     ori: high-copy-number ColE1/pMB1/pBR322/pUC origin of replication
   6613..7473    -  CDS            AmpR: β-lactamase; bla; confers resistance to ampicillin, carbenicillin, and related antibiotics
   7474..7578    -  promoter       AmpR promoter: bla
   7605..7621    +  rep_origin     f1 ori (fragment): f1 bacteriophage origin of replication; arrow indicates direction of (+) strand synthesis
>Addgene plasmid #139419 | pGWKS12 | addgene full sequence | sequence record 292451 | Addgene NGS Result
ACCAAACCAGTCTGTGCCAAGTGGATTGCTTATGCATCGAGTGGCGAGCCCACTGACCTCTGGGCCCCTT
TTTTGAACTATAAAAAGCGGCCAAGTCTGATTTCGGTCTCACAATCATCAACATCGACTTCTCTTTTCGC
CTCGATCAACCTAAACAACGGTCACTCAGCCATGAACTGGACAATGGAATATTTCGCCTTGCCTTGGATC
TTTGGCCTCTAGACTCAATCAACGTCAGGATAAAGGTGAGCATAGGTTGCTCACTCACTGTAGCCTTTTT
TTCCCTTCTTCTTGGTCCAGATGGTTCCCAAGGCTCTATAAAGTGTATCTGTCAGTTCCACTTCCTTACT
CCGAAGCGATTCAGAGTTGTAAAGTGCGTCTGACCCCCTGATTATATCTCAAAGTCCCTTCACAAATTCA
GACATGATGCGATAAAGTGCCGGATTGTCATTCGCGTCTTGTGACTGTATAGAAAGTGCCGGCATCCTCT
TTTCTTTTCCTCTTTGGCCGAGCGACTCAGAGTTGTGAAGCCTGCTGGTATCTGTCTGTTCCCTTGCCCT
GATAAAGAATATCGAAGAGCATTTCTTTGATTCACAATACGTTGACGAATGGTGTGATGGATCCTAAGCA
GCGCCAGCCCTTTGAACTTGTGTCGAAAAAAAAAAAAAAACAGCATATGATACGTAAAGGGAAGAAAAGG
ATGGAGCTGACTGTTTTGACAGGCATAATTTTGAGCGTGCTTCATTGGCCGGTTTATCTGTATTAACACG
GAAGAGATGTAGAAACTAGCTTCCTGGTTTCAGAGACAAGGAGCCATGAAGATCCTGAGGATTCAACGGC
GTTGCTGAGGGTGGGAAGGATGGTATTGTTGTCTGTAGATAGATTAATGGGCATATAATGTCAAAAAAGA
TGATTGACACGATGTCTGTCTCGAATTCGCAGTGTGCTAAAATTGTATCACTTCTCTAATATGTATATAT
ACACCCTCTAAGGAAAATTAACCCCTTACCGCCTTCACGAATTCTTAGGGGCAGGGCATGCTCATGTAGA
GCGCCTGCTCGCCGTCCGAGGCGGTGCCGTCGTACAGGGCGGTGTCCAGGCCGCAGAGGGTGAACCCCAT
CCGCCGGTACGCGTGGATAGCCGGTGCGTTAACGTTGGTGACCTCCAGCCAGAGGTGCCCGGCGCCCCGC
TCGCGGGCGAACTCCGTCGCGAGCCCCATCAACGCGCGCCCGACCCCGTGCCCCCGGTGCTCCGGGGCGA
CCTCGATGTCCTCGACGGTCAGCCGGCGGTTCCAGCCGGAGTACGAGACGACCACGAAGCCCGCCAGGTC
GCCGTCGTCCCCGTACGCGACGAACGTCCGGGAGTCCGGGTCGCCGTCCTCCCCGTCGTCCGATTCGTCG
TCCGATTCGTCGTCGGGGAACACCTTGGTCAGGGGCGGGTCCACCGGCACCTCCCGCAGGGTGAAGCCGT
CCCCGGTGGCGGTGACGCGGAAGACGGTGTCGGTGGTGAAGGACCCATCCAGTGCCTCGATGGCCTCGGC
GTCCCCCGGGACACTGGTGCGGTACCGGTAAGCCGTGTCGTCAAGAGTGGCGGCCGCCATAGACATGTTG
GGCGAGTTTACTAATGGAAAAAGACAATTAGCAAAGAGGCTGCATATTAGGAGACGCGGTGAAGATTGGG
GAGGACAATAGGGTCCGTGCACCAAAAAGTCCTGACGGCAGCTCTGTTCAACGCACATCCATCTCTTCCA
GCTATGCGTGTGGCACCAGCACGGATGGATTGTTGCACCAAAAGGACAAGGCGAGATGGATGCAGGTCGA
GGCGATGCGGTGCTATCGGCCCTCGTTGTCGAACGCCACGTCGTCCTCTCGGCGACCGTCAATCCTGGAA
GGAAATGACCAAGCGTGCACCCAGCATCCAGCATCCAACATCCAGCACCCAGCACCTAGCACCCATGATC
CAATGGCCGGCATGCAGATCAGCGTGGGGAGAGCACCATCTAGCAGCCCCTGGCAGGCCCAGCATTGTGC
TCGGATGTGCGATAGGCGGTGGGTGCGATAAGGTGGATTAGTGGAGGATGGAGGACTGAGTGGCGGGCAA
GGGAAGGGGGCGGGAAGATGACTCACCTTGGGCAGTGGGTGGGGGATGCGGTATAGGGGATGTATGTGGA
TGCTGGCGGAGGATAGAAGCTGTAAGCTGAGCTGGTGCCAACGGTGACGCTGTGAGAGTGGTCTCGGCGA
CCCTGACGGCGACTCGGCGTTACCCCGTGTGGCACACCGGACGCGCGTCGAGTGACGTTGCTGCTATTGT
TGTTACCATCATCCTCTCCTCCGACAACCATACACTCAGTGCACACCATGCCACTCGAATCCTGCATGCT
TATGTGAGTCCTCCCCTTCCCGTGCGCCGCTCTCCAGCTCACATCCTCGCAGCCATGGACTCAACCCTAT
CTCGGTCTATTCTTTTGATTTATAAGGGATTTTGCCGATTTCGGCCTATTGGTTAAAAAAATGAGCTGAT
TTAACAAAAATTTAACGCGAATTTTAACAAAATATTAACGCTTACAATTTCCATTCGCCATTCAGGCTGC
GCAACTGTTGGGAAGGGCGATCGGTGCGGGCCTCTTCGCTATTACGCCAGCTGGCGAAAGGGGGATGTGC
TGCAAGGCGATTAAGTTGGGTAACGCCAGGGTTTTCCCAGTCACGACGTTGTAAAACGACGGCCAGTGAG
CGCGCGTAATACGACTCACTATAGGGCGAATTGGGTACCGGGCCCCCCCTCGAGCATTCTATGCTATACG
GTACAAGATTGTGGCTACTATGCAAGCTCCATAGCGAATGATCTTACACTGACCTTGTCGACCGTTCTGA
ATGATTAACAATGGTCGCAAGTGTGGTTGACCCACCTGCGGGCGCTTCTTAACTATCTATCATCGGTATG
TCAAGTATCACTCCCTTTAAACAAAAGAATAAGAGCATAATACAGCAGTCTCATCATGGCAACCCTTCGC
GCAATGTACAAAAAGCAGCCAGAAGCCCCCACGCACAAGCAATAATGTCGTGTTCTACCCTGCCATGAAC
AAGCGTCATGGCCATTAGCGAACGCCCCAATATTCAGCCCCATTCGCCAAGCAAGTTGCCTCGCCCCCTT
CCCAGAAGATCATGGGCATCTCGTCTTCTTCTAATTTCGCATTTTGTGAAGCTCCATTCATGCACGTCGG
CTTCTGGACGACTCTTATCATATGCATTGGCCTGCTCGGTGTGAGGATGAGCCACTCCCACATGTTTAGA
CGGCAGGGGCCTCTTGCCACCCGTTGAATTTTTGGTGCGAAGACGTGCCTGGGAACGACCTCCACTTTAA
ATTTCTCCGTTGTTGCGGTCGCTCCATCCTCCTCACATTTCTTGCCTCCTAAGTCCCATGTGCCACACTC
GGTGAAAAACGGAGTTTGATACGGATGAAATTTCCAGTGAGCTTTTCACATTCTGGAGGTTTCGAAAAAA
ATTGTGGGATTTTCTGAATTAATCCGAGAATCCGCCCTGCCCATCAACCGGAAAGAATTAAATCCCTCGC
ACATTCCTTTCTCCCACCACCTTCTTTATCTCTACATTCTTTAACCAAAACACCTAGGTGAGTACCCAAA
GTCTTTTGACACCTTTGAAAATCCGCGCCAGTCGTAGGGCACGTAAAACAATTCTCGCTGGTGGCTTCTG
CAGGTGAAGTCGGGGCAGAGTGGAGCTGAGCATGGTCGACCACCCACATCATTCTGTCTTGTTTTTGGCG
ATGTCTTCCATGCTTTTGCCCTCATCTGTTGCGTCGACTGCAGAGTACTGTTTTGCCACTACTGAGCTCA
ACATGGGCTTGTGTGTGGTGAAGAAAAAAATTTGGTGGCTCTTGAAAATTTTCAACCCATCGGATACATG
CCCTTCCAACTCACAACGCCCTAACACTTTATTGTCCTATCATTGCCTCTTCGCACATGCTAACGATCTC
CACAGAAAACTTCAAAATGTCCAAGGGTGAGGAGCTTTTCACTGGTGTTGTCCCTATTCTTGTTGAGTTG
GACGGTGACGTTAACGGCCACAAGTTCTCTGTCCGTGGTGAGGGTGAGGGTGACGCTACTAACGGTAAGC
TCACCCTTAAGTTCATTTGCACTACTGGTAAGCTTCCTGTTCCTTGGCCTACTCTTGTCACTACTCTTAC
CTACGGTGTTCAGTGCTTCTCCCGTTACCCCGACCACATGAAGCGACACGACTTCTTCAAGTCCGCCATG
CCCGAGGGTTACGTTCAGGAGCGTACTATCTCTTTCAAGGACGACGGCACCTACAAGACCCGTGCTGAGG
TCAAGTTCGAGGGTGACACCCTTGTTAACCGTATCGAGTTGAAGGGTATTGACTTCAAGGAGGACGGTAA
CATTCTCGGTCACAAGCTCGAGTACAACTTCAACTCTCACAACGTTTACATCACCGCTGACAAGCAGAAG
AACGGTATCAAGGCTAACTTCAAGATTCGTCACAACGTTGAGGACGGTTCCGTTCAGCTTGCTGACCACT
ACCAGCAGAACACTCCTATTGGCGACGGCCCTGTCCTTTTGCCTGACAACCACTACCTTTCCACTCAGTC
TGTCCTTTCCAAGGACCCCAACGAGAAGCGTGACCACATGGTCCTTCTTGAGTTCGTTACTGCTGCTGGC
ATTACTCACGGCATGGACGAGCTCTACAAGTAGAAGGTTGAGCGCGTAATAGTGGGTTGGTCTTGTCTCT
ATCCATTCATCTGTGAGACATACTGATTTCAACTTTTTCATCAGATAATAAGGATGGTGTGAGATAAGCA
AGGCTGGGTTATGAGGTTTGGGACTAGATGGTGTTTCGCGTCTAAAGGTGAGTCTTCGTTGGTTCAATCA
CATTGATCTGATCGCTGATCAATTGTCAGCCTCTGAATGTGCTCTTGAAGAAAATGGTTGTCTGTAAGAA
TCCAGAACCAAAAACGGTCATTTCAAGTATGTATCCTCCGTGAAGTTCCTTTAGCTCTTGCTAATATTGG
ACTTTAGCGTGCTTTAGCCAAAGACAGGGTCGCGAGGTTAAGAGGATGGGCCAGGAAAAATCTAAGTTAG
ATTTGTCACACAAAGAAAAAGATTGTCTCAGTTTTGGTTTTGTTTGGTTTGATTTATGCATAGGAAATAT
TTATGATCGAAATCACTCATTTCCTGCTTCGTAAATATCATCTACTATATGCTTCGTAAATGTCCATCTC
CTACATATTGTGGATATGATAAATGCAATCCTCTCGTCTACACTCTCGGCTTATGCCTTTGTCTTCTTTG
CGCTCCTTTTAGCCTTCTTTTTATTCCTAGTCTTCAAGCCCATCACTAGTTCTAGAGCGGCCGCCACCGC
GGTGGAGCTCCAGCTTTTGTTCCCTTTAGTGAGGGTTAATTGCGCGCTTGGCGTAATCATGGTCATAGCT
GTTTCCTGTGTGAAATTGTTATCCGCTCACAATTCCACACAACATACGAGCCGGAAGCATAAAGTGTAAA
GCCTGGGGTGCCTAATGAGTGAGCTAACTCACATTAATTGCGTTGCGCTCACTGCCCGCTTTCCAGTCGG
GAAACCTGTCGTGCCAGCTGCATTAATGAATCGGCCAACGCGCGGGGAGAGGCGGTTTGCGTATTGGGCG
CTCTTCCGCTTCCTCGCTCACTGACTCGCTGCGCTCGGTCGTTCGGCTGCGGCGAGCGGTATCAGCTCAC
TCAAAGGCGGTAATACGGTTATCCACAGAATCAGGGGATAACGCAGGAAAGAACATGTGAGCAAAAGGCC
AGCAAAAGGCCAGGAACCGTAAAAAGGCCGCGTTGCTGGCGTTTTTCCATAGGCTCCGCCCCCCTGACGA
GCATCACAAAAATCGACGCTCAAGTCAGAGGTGGCGAAACCCGACAGGACTATAAAGATACCAGGCGTTT
CCCCCTGGAAGCTCCCTCGTGCGCTCTCCTGTTCCGACCCTGCCGCTTACCGGATACCTGTCCGCCTTTC
TCCCTTCGGGAAGCGTGGCGCTTTCTCATAGCTCACGCTGTAGGTATCTCAGTTCGGTGTAGGTCGTTCG
CTCCAAGCTGGGCTGTGTGCACGAACCCCCCGTTCAGCCCGACCGCTGCGCCTTATCCGGTAACTATCGT
CTTGAGTCCAACCCGGTAAGACACGACTTATCGCCACTGGCAGCAGCCACTGGTAACAGGATTAGCAGAG
CGAGGTATGTAGGCGGTGCTACAGAGTTCTTGAAGTGGTGGCCTAACTACGGCTACACTAGAAGAACAGT
ATTTGGTATCTGCGCTCTGCTGAAGCCAGTTACCTTCGGAAAAAGAGTTGGTAGCTCTTGATCCGGCAAA
CAAACCACCGCTGGTAGCGGTGGTTTTTTTGTTTGCAAGCAGCAGATTACGCGCAGAAAAAAAGGATCTC
AAGAAGATCCTTTGATCTTTTCTACGGGGTCTGACGCTCAGTGGAACGAAAACTCACGTTAAGGGATTTT
GGTCATGAGATTATCAAAAAGGATCTTCACCTAGATCCTTTTAAATTAAAAATGAAGTTTTAAATCAATC
TAAAGTATATATGAGTAAACTTGGTCTGACAGTTACCAATGCTTAATCAGTGAGGCACCTATCTCAGCGA
TCTGTCTATTTCGTTCATCCATAGTTGCCTGACTCCCCGTCGTGTAGATAACTACGATACGGGAGGGCTT
ACCATCTGGCCCCAGTGCTGCAATGATACCGCGAGACCCACGCTCACCGGCTCCAGATTTATCAGCAATA
AACCAGCCAGCCGGAAGGGCCGAGCGCAGAAGTGGTCCTGCAACTTTATCCGCCTCCATCCAGTCTATTA
ATTGTTGCCGGGAAGCTAGAGTAAGTAGTTCGCCAGTTAATAGTTTGCGCAACGTTGTTGCCATTGCTAC
AGGCATCGTGGTGTCACGCTCGTCGTTTGGTATGGCTTCATTCAGCTCCGGTTCCCAACGATCAAGGCGA
GTTACATGATCCCCCATGTTGTGCAAAAAAGCGGTTAGCTCCTTCGGTCCTCCGATCGTTGTCAGAAGTA
AGTTGGCCGCAGTGTTATCACTCATGGTTATGGCAGCACTGCATAATTCTCTTACTGTCATGCCATCCGT
AAGATGCTTTTCTGTGACTGGTGAGTACTCAACCAAGTCATTCTGAGAATAGTGTATGCGGCGACCGAGT
TGCTCTTGCCCGGCGTCAATACGGGATAATACCGCGCCACATAGCAGAACTTTAAAAGTGCTCATCATTG
GAAAACGTTCTTCGGGGCGAAAACTCTCAAGGATCTTACCGCTGTTGAGATCCAGTTCGATGTAACCCAC
TCGTGCACCCAACTGATCTTCAGCATCTTTTACTTTCACCAGCGTTTCTGGGTGAGCAAAAACAGGAAGG
CAAAATGCCGCAAAAAAGGGAATAAGGGCGACACGGAAATGTTGAATACTCATACTCTTCCTTTTTCAAT
ATTATTGAAGCATTTATCAGGGTTATTGTCTCATGAGCGGATACATATTTGAATGTATTTAGAAAAATAA
ACAAATAGGGGTTCCGCGCACATTTCCCCGAAAAGTGCCACCTGACGCGCCCTGTAGCGGCAAGATCTGC
CCATAGACTTCAAATCATGGAATTGGACGTTTATCTTCTTGCTTTGGATATCCACCCTATCGTACAATCT
TGGCACTTTGGATCATACGAGGCACTTTGCGGACTAGGGAATGGTTATCATCAATTTCTTGGACCTCTCC
ATGACACCTGGCATCGTCGAGCTACCACAGCCCCCTGAATTCTTAAAGGCGAACCCCCCTTCCTAGGAAC
CTTGAGCGCTGGACTGGATGGCACTCTGAGACCGCCTATGCTTAAGGACGCGAGCTTACCCTTCCATTGA
TGGAAGTCGATCATTTATGATAATAGAACACGGCGGAACTTGACTTTACAGGCCAAGGGAAGCAACAGGA
GAAGAAGCTAAGGTTATAACAGGCTCAGCATATTTGTATATACGGTGCCATTCAACGCTGAACACTTTGT
ACTCACGGTCTGCCCGTTGAATAACACCATCTGCTGATGATCATCCCAATTTGTGAGTCTTATTTGCCAT
TGATCCTGGTGTATAACCGATACTGAAGCCCTTTAGGTCTGATCAGTTATAGACGTGGTATATTCATTCT
TCCTAGATTAGCTATGCCGAAAGAGATGGATACCTTGATGTGACTGGAATGCCATGAAGCAGGAGATTGT
AGCAGCTCAAATTGGAGAAGGATGTTGCAACCGTCGGCCGTGAAGGTCTTGTCATATCTTTGTCTGCCTG
GGAGAATATGTACAAGTGCCCCGATGTTACTGATGGAAAACATCGTGTGGCGCGCCACGATACTTGTGTT
AATTAA
